Addgene plasmid #125061: pKmK.C3
Purpose: Storage plasmid for K.marxianus centromere
Depositing lab: John Morrissey. Depositing organization: University College Cork. Publication: Biological Parts for Kluyveromyces marxianus Synthetic Biology. Rajkumar AS, Varela JA, Juergens H, Daran JG, Morrissey JP. Front Bioeng Biotechnol. 2019 May 7;7:97. doi: 10.3389/fbioe.2019.00097. eCollection 2019. PubMed 31134195.
Backbone
  Vector backbone: YTK001
  Backbone manufacturer: Dueber lab, UC Berkeley
  Backbone size w/o insert (bp): 1667
  Vector type: Yeast Expression, Synthetic Biology
Growth in bacteria
  Bacterial resistance: Chloramphenicol, 25 μg/mL
  Growth temperature: 37°C
  Growth strain: DH5alpha
  Copy number: High Copy
Gene/Insert
  Gene/Insert name: KmARS/CEN6
  Insert size (bp): 1174
  Cloning method: Restriction Enzyme; 5′ cloning site BsmBI (destroyed during cloning); 3′ cloning site BsmBI (destroyed during cloning)
  Sequencing primers: 5′ tttgctggccttttgctc; 3′ catctggatttgttcagaacg
Terms and licenses: Academic/Nonprofit Terms; Industry Terms: Not Available to Industry
Depositor comments: Contains the appropriate YTK-compatible Golden Gate overhangs for a type 7 part. Equivalent to the ARS2/CEN sequence from strain ATCC 12424 Please note: Addgene NGS finds a mixed population (C/T) at single nucleotide in KmARS/Cen6. Please note that the minor differences between the Addgene NGS results and depositor's annotated sequence do not affect the plasmid function.
How to cite: pKmK.C3 was a gift from John Morrissey (Addgene plasmid # 125061 ; http://n2t.net/addgene:125061 ; RRID:Addgene_125061)
