[The description below was written by a language model from this plasmid's Addgene catalogue record and pLannotate feature annotations shown in this document.]
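Description:
pKmK.C3 is a small Golden Gate part-storage plasmid that holds a Kluyveromyces marxianus replication and segregation element in a format compatible with the yeast toolkit (YTK) modular cloning system. It is built on the YTK001 part entry vector, a minimal bacterial backbone of about 1.7 kb. The annotated features are all backbone elements: a high-copy ColE1/pUC-type origin for propagation in E. coli, and a chloramphenicol acetyltransferase gene driven by its native cat promoter and followed by the phage lambda t0 terminator, which provides chloramphenicol selection. The plasmid carries no yeast selection marker or expression cassette of its own, so despite being catalogued under yeast expression it serves as a source of a part rather than as a working yeast vector.

The payload is KmARS/CEN6, an insert of roughly 1.2 kb combining an autonomously replicating sequence with a centromere. The depositor describes it as equivalent to the ARS2/CEN sequence of strain ATCC 12424. It was inserted through BsmBI sites that were destroyed during cloning, and it is flanked by the overhangs that define a YTK type 7 part. This allows it to be combined with other toolkit parts in Golden Gate assemblies, where an ARS/CEN element would be expected to give stable, low-copy episomal maintenance in K. marxianus. The automated annotation does not label the insert, which presumably occupies the unannotated region upstream of the terminator. The depositor and repository sequences differ by one nucleotide in length. Repository sequencing also found a mixed C/T population at a single position within the insert, and the record states that these minor differences do not affect function.
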