Features (pLannotate 1.2.2; 4 found; start..end, strand, type, name):
   1206..1240    -  terminator     lambda t0 terminator: minimal transcription terminator from phage lambda (Scholtissek and Grosse, 1987)
   1314..1970    -  CDS            cat: CAT_ECOLX - Experimental evidence at protein level: Swiss-Prot protein existence level 1. This enzyme is an effector of chloramphenicol resistance in bacteria. From Escherichia coli. This protein is used as a marker in many commonly used cloning vectors, such as pACYC184.
   1971..2068    -  promoter       cat promoter: promoter of the E. coli cat gene encoding chloramphenicol acetyltransferase
   2152..2740    +  rep_origin     ori: high-copy-number ColE1/pMB1/pBR322/pUC origin of replication
>Addgene plasmid #125061 | pKmK.C3 | depositor full sequence | sequence record 239045 | pKmK.C3 sequence 2841 bps
TCGGTCTCAGAGTTGATCCAAGTCTGAAGGTTGGTTTGGCACTAACTTTACTCTTGTTATATTCAGAATT
GTATCAAGTTTATTTGTTAGAGTGGAGCCTTTTTTTATCCGTAACACTTTTTCCCTGCTCCATTTTGAAA
AACGATTTAAGGCCATCTTGGCTATTCCGAATGAATTTGGAATATGTTTAAATTAATAAAAAAAAATAAA
ATAAAATAAAATAAAATAAAAATTAAATCAAATTAAATTAAATTAAATTAAATTAAATTAAATAAAAATA
AATACAACCAATACAACCAATACAACATGGTAGTATTCTTGCGTCGTAATGAATATTAAATATCACTTTA
TTAATCTCATCGTGTTTTATTGTTTTTGTAAGGACTTTAATATATTTGAATCAATATTCTTTCAATTACT
AGTACTTTTTTTATATGACTAAAATTGTTACACATTGGACTGACAGTTATTTTTAAAATTTATGATTTAT
TCTTACTTTATATCTTTAAAAGTAGAAATATTATACGGACGCTTTGAATGAAATTGACAACTTATCTTAC
TAGTGTGAATCAACCCTATCGATGTAGTACTCTCAAAATACGGCCTTCTTGATAAAGTGTTAAATTCATT
TGGGTAATGATTTTTCGAAAACCACATTGAATGAACGATTTAAATAAATATAGGATGCAAGAGCATTTTA
ATAATTCAGAAACAAACAAATTATTAAACAGGAGCAGTTGAACGGTATGTTAGCGAGTTTTGTAAAGGGT
GAGTACATTTATAGCTCTATTGAACATAATAAATACATATAAATAGTATTTTTTGACCCTCTATGAAGAT
GGCTTACCAGCAACTTATGTGTTTTAATTCACGTGACTACTAAACAAAAAAATATGTTATTTAAAAAATA
TTTATTTAAATTTTTAAACTATTATAGATTATTTGTGAATACATTATTTTTTAATTTATTAATTAAAAGA
ATTGCTATTTAATTAAAATAAGAATAAAAGCTTTTTATTTTTTTAAAAGAAAAATATATTAAAAACACTT
TTCCGAAAGTTAAAATAATTTTATACTTATCGGTAGCTGCAATTTATAGACATAATATTTTATATTTTTT
TAAAATTTATTATTATTTTGTTTGAAATAATAACGTTGGTGAGTGTTTAAGGTGAACTAAGACTGAACCG
ATGAGACCTAGACCAATAAAAAACGCCCGGCGGCAACCGAGCGTTCTGAACAAATCCAGATGGAGTTCTG
AGGTCATTACTGGATCTATCAACAGGAGTCCAAGCGAGCTCGATATCAAATTACGCCCCGCCCTGCCACT
CATCGCAGTACTGTTGTAATTCATTAAGCATTCTGCCGACATGGAAGCCATCACAAACGGCATGATGAAC
CTGAATCGCCAGCGGCATCAGCACCTTGTCGCCTTGCGTATAATATTTGCCCATGGTGAAAACGGGGGCG
AAGAAGTTGTCCATATTGGCCACGTTTAAATCAAAACTGGTGAAACTCACCCAGGGATTGGCTGAAACGA
AAAACATATTCTCAATAAACCCTTTAGGGAAATAGGCCAGGTTTTCACCGTAACACGCCACATCTTGCGA
ATATATGTGTAGAAACTGCCGGAAATCGTCGTGGTATTCACTCCAGAGCGATGAAAACGTTTCAGTTTGC
TCATGGAAAACGGTGTAACAAGGGTGAACACTATCCCATATCACCAGCTCACCGTCTTTCATTGCCATAC
GAAATTCCGGATGAGCATTCATCAGGCGGGCAAGAATGTGAATAAAGGCCGGATAAAACTTGTGCTTATT
TTTCTTTACGGTCTTTAAAAAGGCCGTAATATCCAGCTGAACGGTCTGGTTATAGGTACATTGAGCAACT
GACTGAAATGCCTCAAAATGTTCTTTACGATGCCATTGGGATATATCAACGGTGGTATATCCAGTGATTT
TTTTCTCCATTTTAGCTTCCTTAGCTCCTGAAAATCTCGATAACTCAAAAAATACGCCCGGTAGTGATCT
TATTTCATTATGGTGAAAGTTGGAACCTCTTACGTGCCCGATCAATCATGACCAAAATCCCTTAACGTGA
GTTTTCGTTCCACTGAGCGTCAGACCCCGTAGAAAAGATCAAAGGATCTTCTTGAGATCCTTTTTTTCTG
CGCGTAATCTGCTGCTTGCAAACAAAAAAACCACCGCTACCAGCGGTGGTTTGTTTGCCGGATCAAGAGC
TACCAACTCTTTTTCCGAAGGTAACTGGCTTCAGCAGAGCGCAGATACCAAATACTGTTCTTCTAGTGTA
GCCGTAGTTAGGCCACCACTTCAAGAACTCTGTAGCACCGCCTACATACCTCGCTCTGCTAATCCTGTTA
CCAGTGGCTGCTGCCAGTGGCGATAAGTCGTGTCTTACCGGGTTGGACTCAAGACGATAGTTACCGGATA
AGGCGCAGCGGTCGGGCTGAACGGGGGGTTCGTGCACACAGCCCAGCTTGGAGCGAACGACCTACACCGA
ACTGAGATACCTACAGCGTGAGCTATGAGAAAGCGCCACGCTTCCCGAAGGGAGAAAGGCGGACAGGTAT
CCGGTAAGCGGCAGGGTCGGAACAGGAGAGCGCACGAGGGAGCTTCCAGGGGGAAACGCCTGGTATCTTT
ATAGTCCTGTCGGGTTTCGCCACCTCTGACTTGAGCGTCGATTTTTGTGATGCTCGTCAGGGGGGCGGAG
CCTATGGAAAAACGCCAGCAACGCGGCCTTTTTACGGTTCCTGGCCTTTTGCTGGCCTTTTGCTCACATG
TTCTTTCCTGCGTTATCCCCTGATTCTGTGGATAACCGTAG
