Features (pLannotate 1.2.2; 4 found; start..end, strand, type, name):
   1205..1239    -  terminator     lambda t0 terminator: minimal transcription terminator from phage lambda (Scholtissek and Grosse, 1987)
   1313..1969    -  CDS            cat: CAT_ECOLX - Experimental evidence at protein level: Swiss-Prot protein existence level 1. This enzyme is an effector of chloramphenicol resistance in bacteria. From Escherichia coli. This protein is used as a marker in many commonly used cloning vectors, such as pACYC184.
   1970..2067    -  promoter       cat promoter: promoter of the E. coli cat gene encoding chloramphenicol acetyltransferase
   2151..2739    +  rep_origin     ori: high-copy-number ColE1/pMB1/pBR322/pUC origin of replication
>Addgene plasmid #125061 | pKmK.C3 | addgene full sequence | sequence record 244828 | Addgene NGS Result
TCGGTCTCAGAGTTGATCCAAGTCTGAAGGTTGGTTTGGCACTAACTTTACTCTTGTTATATTCAGAATT
GTATCAAGTTTATTTGTTAGAGTGGAGCCTTTTTTTATCCGTAACACTTTTTCCCTGCTCCATTTTGAAA
AACGATTTAAGGCCATCTTGGCTATTCCGAATGAATTTGGAATATGTTTAAATTAATAAAAAAAAATAAA
ATAAAATAAAATAAAATAAAAATTAAATCAAATTAAATTAAATTAAATTAAATTAAATTAAATAAAAATA
AATACAACCAATACAACCAATACAACATGGTAGTATTCTTGCGTCGTAATGAATATTAAATATCACTTTA
TTAATCTCATCGTGTTTTATTGTTTTTGTAAGGACTTTAATATATTTGAATCAATATTCTTTCAATTACT
AGTACTTTTTTTATATGACTAAAATTGTTACACATTGGACTGACAGTTATTTTTAAAATTTATGATTTAT
TCTTACTTTATATCTTTAAAAGTAGAAATATTATACGGACGCTTTGAATGAAATTGACAACTTATCTTAC
TAGTGTGAATCAACCCTATCGATGTAGTACTCTCAAAATACGGCCTTCTTGATAAAGTGTTAAATTCATT
TGGGTAATGATTTTTCGAAAACCACATTGAATGAACGATTTAAATAAATATAGGATGCAAGAGCATTTTA
ATAATTCAGAAACAAACAAATTATTAAACAGGAGCAGTTGAACGGTATGTTAGCGAGTTTTGTAAAGGGT
GAGTACATTTATAGCTCTATTGAACATAATAAATACATATAAATAGTATTTTTTGACCCTCTATGAAGAT
GGCTTACCAGCAACTTATGTGTTTTAATTCACGTGACTACTAAACAAAAAAATATGTTATTTAAAAAATA
TTTATTTAAATTTTTAAACTATTATAGATTATTTGTGAATACATTATTTTTTAATTTATTAATTAAAAGA
ATTGCTATTTAATTAAAATAAGAATAAAAGCTTTYTATTTTTTTAAAAGAAAAATATATTAAAAACACTT
TTCCGAAAGTTAAAATAATTTTATACTTATCGGTAGCTGCAATTTATAGACATAATATTTTATATTTTTT
TAAAATTTATTATTATTTTGTTTGAAATAATAACGTTGGTGAGTGTTTAAGGTGAACTAAGACTGAACCG
ATGAGACCAGACCAATAAAAAACGCCCGGCGGCAACCGAGCGTTCTGAACAAATCCAGATGGAGTTCTGA
GGTCATTACTGGATCTATCAACAGGAGTCCAAGCGAGCTCGATATCAAATTACGCCCCGCCCTGCCACTC
ATCGCAGTACTGTTGTAATTCATTAAGCATTCTGCCGACATGGAAGCCATCACAAACGGCATGATGAACC
TGAATCGCCAGCGGCATCAGCACCTTGTCGCCTTGCGTATAATATTTGCCCATGGTGAAAACGGGGGCGA
AGAAGTTGTCCATATTGGCCACGTTTAAATCAAAACTGGTGAAACTCACCCAGGGATTGGCTGAAACGAA
AAACATATTCTCAATAAACCCTTTAGGGAAATAGGCCAGGTTTTCACCGTAACACGCCACATCTTGCGAA
TATATGTGTAGAAACTGCCGGAAATCGTCGTGGTATTCACTCCAGAGCGATGAAAACGTTTCAGTTTGCT
CATGGAAAACGGTGTAACAAGGGTGAACACTATCCCATATCACCAGCTCACCGTCTTTCATTGCCATACG
AAATTCCGGATGAGCATTCATCAGGCGGGCAAGAATGTGAATAAAGGCCGGATAAAACTTGTGCTTATTT
TTCTTTACGGTCTTTAAAAAGGCCGTAATATCCAGCTGAACGGTCTGGTTATAGGTACATTGAGCAACTG
ACTGAAATGCCTCAAAATGTTCTTTACGATGCCATTGGGATATATCAACGGTGGTATATCCAGTGATTTT
TTTCTCCATTTTAGCTTCCTTAGCTCCTGAAAATCTCGATAACTCAAAAAATACGCCCGGTAGTGATCTT
ATTTCATTATGGTGAAAGTTGGAACCTCTTACGTGCCCGATCAATCATGACCAAAATCCCTTAACGTGAG
TTTTCGTTCCACTGAGCGTCAGACCCCGTAGAAAAGATCAAAGGATCTTCTTGAGATCCTTTTTTTCTGC
GCGTAATCTGCTGCTTGCAAACAAAAAAACCACCGCTACCAGCGGTGGTTTGTTTGCCGGATCAAGAGCT
ACCAACTCTTTTTCCGAAGGTAACTGGCTTCAGCAGAGCGCAGATACCAAATACTGTTCTTCTAGTGTAG
CCGTAGTTAGGCCACCACTTCAAGAACTCTGTAGCACCGCCTACATACCTCGCTCTGCTAATCCTGTTAC
CAGTGGCTGCTGCCAGTGGCGATAAGTCGTGTCTTACCGGGTTGGACTCAAGACGATAGTTACCGGATAA
GGCGCAGCGGTCGGGCTGAACGGGGGGTTCGTGCACACAGCCCAGCTTGGAGCGAACGACCTACACCGAA
CTGAGATACCTACAGCGTGAGCTATGAGAAAGCGCCACGCTTCCCGAAGGGAGAAAGGCGGACAGGTATC
CGGTAAGCGGCAGGGTCGGAACAGGAGAGCGCACGAGGGAGCTTCCAGGGGGAAACGCCTGGTATCTTTA
TAGTCCTGTCGGGTTTCGCCACCTCTGACTTGAGCGTCGATTTTTGTGATGCTCGTCAGGGGGGCGGAGC
CTATGGAAAAACGCCAGCAACGCGGCCTTTTTACGGTTCCTGGCCTTTTGCTGGCCTTTTGCTCACATGT
TCTTTCCTGCGTTATCCCCTGATTCTGTGGATAACCGTAG
